Addgene plasmid #221902: Lamp1_mStayGold
Purpose: Expresses mStayGold fused to Lamp1
Depositing lab: Janelia Integrative Imaging. Depositing organization: HHMI, Janelia Research Campus.
Backbone
  Vector backbone: pTWIST_CMVBetaGlobWPRENeo
  Backbone manufacturer: Twist Biosciences
  Backbone size w/o insert (bp): 6788
  Total vector size (bp): 8744
  Vector type: Mammalian Expression
  Selectable markers: Neomycin (select with G418)
Growth in bacteria
  Bacterial resistance: Ampicillin, 100 μg/mL
  Growth temperature: 37°C
  Growth strain: DH5alpha
  Copy number: High Copy
Gene/Insert
  Gene/Insert name: Lamp1_mStayGold
  Species: Synthetic
  Insert size (bp): 1956
  Promoter: CMV
  Cloning method: Gene Synthesis
  Sequencing primers: 5′ ATGGCGGCCCCCGGCA
Terms and licenses: Academic/Nonprofit Terms; Industry Terms: Not Available to Industry
How to cite: Lamp1_mStayGold was a gift from Janelia Integrative Imaging (Addgene plasmid # 221902 ; http://n2t.net/addgene:221902 ; RRID:Addgene_221902)
