[The description below was written by a language model from this plasmid's Addgene catalogue record and pLannotate feature annotations shown in this document.]
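Description:
Lamp1_mStayGold is a mammalian expression plasmid built by gene synthesis in the Twist Biosciences backbone pTWIST_CMVBetaGlobWPRENeo, and it expresses the lysosome-associated membrane protein Lamp1 fused to the fluorescent protein mStayGold. The 8.7 kb plasmid is propagated in E. coli through a high-copy ColE1/pUC-type origin with ampicillin selection (AmpR under its own bla promoter). For selection in mammalian cells it carries a separate neomycin phosphotransferase cassette driven by the SV40 early promoter and ended by a bGH polyadenylation signal, conferring G418 resistance.

The expression unit begins with the CMV immediate-early enhancer and promoter elements, followed by a truncated human β-globin intron, which typically improves transcript processing and expression. The fusion open reading frame follows. The feature table annotates only the portion matching human LAMP1, although the catalogue lists the insert species as synthetic. The remaining roughly 700 bp of the 1,956 bp insert lies downstream of this match and is unannotated; it presumably encodes mStayGold, which would place the fluorescent protein at the C-terminus of Lamp1, though the record does not state the orientation or any linker explicitly. A WPRE sits downstream of the coding region to enhance mRNA stability and export, followed by an SV40 poly(A) signal, which is annotated on the reverse strand. Short β-globin insulator elements, an upstream synthetic poly(A) signal and T7 and rrnG terminators flank the cassettes, helping isolate them from read-through transcription.

The stated purpose is simply expression of the fusion. Such a construct would typically serve as a fluorescent marker of lysosomes and late endosomes in cultured cells, either transiently or in G418-selected stable lines.
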