Features (pLannotate 1.2.2; 22 found; start..end, strand, type, name):
      5..1255    +  CDS            LAMP1: LAMP1_HUMAN - Experimental evidence at protein level: Swiss-Prot protein existence level 1. (Microbial infection) Acts as a receptor for Lassa virus protein. From Homo sapiens (Human).
   2024..2612    +  misc_feature   WPRE: woodchuck hepatitis virus posttranscriptional regulatory element
   2665..2786    -  polyA_signal   SV40 poly(A) signal: SV40 polyadenylation signal
   2809..2878    -  CDS            large T antigen (fragment): large T antigen from SV40 (simian virus 40)
   2901..2947    +  terminator     T7 terminator: transcription terminator for bacteriophage T7 RNA polymerase
   2977..3113    +  terminator     rrnG terminator: transcription terminator from the E. coli ribosomal RNA rrnG operon (Albrechtsen et al., 1991)
   3158..3229    +  misc_feature   3' β-globin insulator: insulator downstream of the human β-globin locus (Farrell et al., 2002)
   3274..3470    +  promoter       SV40 promoter: SV40 early promoter
   3484..4275    +  CDS            neo: KKA2_KLEPN - Also known as kan, nptII. Experimental evidence at protein level: Swiss-Prot protein existence level 1. Resistance to kanamycin, neomycin, paromomycin, ribostamycin, butirosin and gentamicin B. From Klebsiella pneumoniae.
   4289..4513    +  polyA_signal   bGH poly(A) signal: bovine growth hormone polyadenylation signal
   4709..5297    -  rep_origin     ori: high-copy-number ColE1/pMB1/pBR322/pUC origin of replication
   5469..5533    -  CDS            bla(M) (fragment): β-lactamase lacking the signal sequence; bla(M); allows cytosolic expression of β-lactamase
   6043..6147    +  promoter       AmpR promoter: bla
   6148..7008    +  CDS            AmpR: β-lactamase; bla; confers resistance to ampicillin, carbenicillin, and related antibiotics
   7021..7157    +  terminator     rrnG terminator: transcription terminator from the E. coli ribosomal RNA rrnG operon (Albrechtsen et al., 1991)
   7302..7373    +  misc_feature   5' β-globin insulator: insulator upstream of the human β-globin locus (Farrell et al., 2002)
   7378..7424    -  terminator     T7 terminator: transcription terminator for bacteriophage T7 RNA polymerase
   7442..7490    -  polyA_signal   poly(A) signal: synthetic polyadenylation signal
   7571..7874    +  enhancer       CMV enhancer: human cytomegalovirus immediate early enhancer
   7947..7964    -  promoter       CMV promoter (fragment): human cytomegalovirus (CMV) immediate early promoter
   8027..8078    +  promoter       CMVd2 promoter: truncated human cytomegalovirus (CMV) immediate early promoter that yields moderately reduced expression relative to the full-length promoter
   8212..8687    +  intron         β-globin intron: internally truncated intron from human β-globin
>Addgene plasmid #221902 | Lamp1_mStayGold | addgene full sequence | sequence record 438067 | Addgene NGS Result
CACCATGGCGGCCCCCGGCAGCGCCCGGCGACCCCTGCTGCTGCTACTGCTGTTGCTGCTGCTCGGCCTC
ATGCATTGTGCGTCAGCAGCAATGTTTATGGTGAAAAATGGCAACGGGACCGCGTGCATAATGGCCAACT
TCTCTGCTGCCTTCTCAGTGAACTACGACACCAAGAGTGGCCCTAAGAACATGACCTTTGACCTGCCATC
AGATGCCACAGTGGTGCTCAACCGCAGCTCCTGTGGAAAAGAGAACACTTCTGACCCCAGTCTCGTGATT
GCTTTTGGAAGAGGACATACACTCACTCTCAATTTCACGAGAAATGCAACACGTTACAGCGTCCAGCTCA
TGAGTTTTGTTTATAACTTGTCAGACACACACCTTTTCCCCAATGCGAGCTCCAAAGAAATCAAGACTGT
GGAATCTATAACTGACATCAGGGCAGATATAGATAAAAAATACAGATGTGTTAGTGGCACCCAGGTCCAC
ATGAACAACGTGACCGTAACGCTCCATGATGCCACCATCCAGGCGTACCTTTCCAACAGCAGCTTCAGCA
GGGGAGAGACACGCTGTGAACAAGACAGGCCTTCCCCAACCACAGCGCCCCCTGCGCCACCCAGCCCCTC
GCCCTCACCCGTGCCCAAGAGCCCCTCTGTGGACAAGTACAACGTGAGCGGCACCAACGGGACCTGCCTG
CTGGCCAGCATGGGGCTGCAGCTGAACCTCACCTATGAGAGGAAGGACAACACGACGGTGACAAGGCTTC
TCAACATCAACCCCAACAAGACCTCGGCCAGCGGGAGCTGCGGCGCCCACCTGGTGACTCTGGAGCTGCA
CAGCGAGGGCACCACCGTCCTGCTCTTCCAGTTCGGGATGAATGCAAGTTCTAGCCGGTTTTTCCTACAA
GGAATCCAGTTGAATACAATTCTTCCTGACGCCAGAGACCCTGCCTTTAAAGCTGCCAACGGCTCCCTGC
GAGCGCTGCAGGCCACAGTCGGCAATTCCTACAAGTGCAACGCGGAGGAGCACGTCCGTGTCACGAAGGC
GTTTTCAGTCAATATATTCAAAGTGTGGGTCCAGGCTTTCAAGGTGGAAGGTGGCCAGTTTGGCTCTGTG
GAGGAGTGTCTGCTGGACGAGAACAGCATGCTGATCCCCATCGCTGTGGGTGGTGCCCTGGCGGGGCTGG
TCCTCATCGTCCTCATCGCCTACCTCGTCGGCAGGAAGAGGAGTCACGCAGGCTACCAGACTATCGGAGC
ATCGGGAGCCTCAGGAGCATCGGTGTCTACAGGCGAGGAGCTGTTTACCGGCGTGGTGCCCTTCAAGTTC
CAGCTGAAGGGCACCATCAACGGCAAGAGCTTCACCGTGGAAGGGGAAGGTGAAGGGAACAGCCACGAGG
GCAGCCACAAAGGCAAGTACGTGTGCACCAGCGGCAAACTGCCAATGTCTTGGGCCGCCCTGGGAACTAG
CTTCGGCTATGGCATGAAGTACTACACCAAGTACCCCAGCGGCCTGAAGAACTGGTTCCACGAGGTGATG
CCGGAAGGGTTTACTTACGACAGACACATCCAGTACAAGGGCGACGGCAGCATCCACGCCAAGCACCAGC
ACTTCATGAAGAACGGCACCTACCACAACATCGTGGAGTTCACCGGCCAGGACTTCAAGGAGAACAGCCC
CGTGCTGACCGGCGACATGGACGTGAGCCTGCCCAACGAGGTGCAGCACATCCCCATAGATGACGGCGTG
GAGTGCACAGTGACCCTGCAGTACCCTCTGCTGAGCGACGAGAGCAAGTGCGTGGAGGCCTACCAGAACA
CCATCATCAAGCCCCTGCACAATCAGCCAGCCCCCGATGTGCCATTCCACTGGATCAGAAAGCAGTACAC
CCAGAGCAAGGACGACACCGAGGAGAGAGACCACATCATCCAGAGCGAGACCCTGGAGGCCCACCTGTAA
TCTAGAAGTTGTCTCCTCCTGCACTGACTGACTGATACAATCGATTTCTGGATCCGCAGGCCTAATCAAC
CTCTGGATTACAAAATTTGTGAAAGATTGACTGGTATTCTTAACTATGTTGCTCCTTTTACGCTATGTGG
ATACGCTGCTTTAATGCCTTTGTATCATGCTATTGCTTCCCGTATGGCTTTCATTTTCTCCTCCTTGTAT
AAATCCTGGTTGCTGTCTCTTTATGAGGAGTTGTGGCCCGTTGTCAGGCAACGTGGCGTGGTGTGCACTG
TGTTTGCTGACGCAACCCCCACTGGTTGGGGCATTGCCACCACCTGTCAGCTCCTTTCCGGGACTTTCGC
TTTCCCCCTCCCTATTGCCACGGCGGAACTCATCGCCGCCTGCCTTGCCCGCTGCTGGACAGGGGCTCGG
CTGTTGGGCACTGACAATTCCGTGGTGTTGTCGGGGAAGCTGACGTCCTTTCCATGGCTGCTCGCCTGTG
TTGCCACCTGGATTCTGCGCGGGACGTCCTTCTGCTACGTCCCTTCGGCCCTCAATCCAGCGGACCTTCC
TTCCCGCGGCCTGCTGCCGGCTCTGCGGCCTCTTCCGCGTCTTCGCCTTCGCCCTCAGACGAGTCGGATC
TCCCTTTGGGCCGCCTCCCCGCCTGTCTAGCTTGACTGACTGAGATACAGCGTACCTTCAGCTCACAGAC
ATGATAAGATACATTGATGAGTTTGGACAAACCACAACTAGAATGCAGTGAAAAAAATGCTTTATTTGTG
AAATTTGTGATGCTATTGCTTTATTTGTAACCATTATAAGCTGCAATAAACAAGTTAACAACAACAATTG
CATTCATTTTATGTTTCAGGTTCAGGGGGAGGTGTGGGAGGTTTTTTAAAGCAAGTAAAACCTCTACAAA
TGTGGTATTGGCCCATCTCTATCGGTATCGTAGCATAACCCCTTGGGGCCTCTAAACGGGTCTTGAGGGG
TTTTTTGTGCCCCTCGGGCCGGATTGCTATCTACCGGCATTGGCGCAGAAAAAAATGCCTGATGCGACGC
TGCGCGTCTTATACTCCCACATATGCCAGATTCAGCAACGGATACGGCTTCCCCAACTTGCCCACTTCCA
TACGTGTCCTCCTTACCAGAAATTTATCCTTAAGGTCGTCAGCTATCCTGCAGGCGATCTCTCGATTTCG
ATCAAGACATTCCTTTAATGGTCTTTTCTGGACACCACTAGGGGTCAGAAGTAGTTCATCAAACTTTCTT
CCCTCCCTAATCTCATTGGTTACCTTGGGCTATCGAAACTTAATTAAGCGATCTGCATCTCAATTAGTCA
GCAACCATAGTCCCGCCCCTAACTCCGCCCATCCCGCCCCTAACTCCGCCCAGTTCCGCCCATTCTCCGC
CCCATCGCTGACTAATTTTTTTTATTTATGCAGAGGCCGAGGCCGCCTCGGCCTCTGAGCTATTCCAGAA
GTAGTGAGGAGGCTTTTTTGGAGGCCTAGGCTTTTGCAAAGGAGGTAGCCAACATGATTGAACAAGATGG
ATTGCACGCAGGTTCTCCCGCCGCTTGGGTGGAGAGGCTATTCGGCTATGACTGGGCACAACAGACAATC
GGCTGCTCTGATGCCGCCGTGTTCCGGCTGTCAGCGCAGGGGCGCCCGGTTCTTTTTGTCAAGACCGACC
TGTCCGGTGCCCTGAATGAACTCCAGGACGAGGCAGCGCGGCTATCGTGGCTGGCCACGACGGGCGTTCC
TTGCGCAGCTGTGCTCGACGTTGTCACTGAAGCGGGAAGGGACTGGCTGCTATTGGGCGAAGTGCCGGGG
CAGGATCTCCTGTCATCTCACCTTGCTCCTGCCGAGAAAGTATCCATCATGGCTGATGCAATGCGGCGGC
TGCATACGCTTGATCCGGCTACCTGCCCATTCGACCACCAAGCGAAACATCGCATCGAGCGAGCACGTAC
TCGGATGGAAGCCGGTCTTGTCGATCAGGATGATCTGGACGAAGAGCATCAGGGGCTCGCGCCAGCCGAA
CTGTTCGCCAGGCTCAAGGCGCGGATGCCCGACGGCGAGGATCTCGTCGTGACCCACGGCGATGCCTGCT
TGCCGAATATCATGGTGGAAAATGGCCGCTTTTCTGGATTCATCGACTGTGGCCGGCTGGGTGTGGCGGA
CCGCTATCAGGACATAGCGTTGGCTACCCGTGATATTGCTGAAGAGCTTGGCGGCGAATGGGCTGACCGC
TTCCTCGTGCTTTACGGTATCGCCGCTCCCGATTCGCAGCGCATCGCCTTCTATCGCCTTCTTGACGAGT
TCTTCTAGTATGTAAGCCCTGTGCCTTCTAGTTGCCAGCCATCTGTTGTTTGCCCCTCCCCCGTGCCTTC
CTTGACCCTGGAAGGTGCCACTCCCACTGTCCTTTCCTAATAAAATGAGGAAATTGCATCGCATTGTCTG
AGTAGGTGTCATTCTATTCTGGGGGGTGGGGTGGGGCAGGACAGCAAGGGGGAGGATTGGGAAGACAATA
GCAGGCATGCTGGGGATGCGGTGGGCTCTATGGTTAATTAACCAGTCAAGTCAGCTACTTGGCGAGATCG
ACTTGTCTGGGTTTCGACTACGCTCAGAATTGCGTCAGTCAAGTTCGATCTGGTCCTTGCTATTGCACCC
GTTCTCCGATTACGAGTTTCATTTAAATCATGTGAGCAAAAGGCCAGCAAAAGGCCAGGAACCGTAAAAA
GGCCGCGTTGCTGGCGTTTTTCCATAGGCTCCGCCCCCCTGACGAGCATCACAAAAATCGACGCTCAAGT
CAGAGGTGGCGAAACCCGACAGGACTATAAAGATACCAGGCGTTTCCCCCTGGAAGCTCCCTCGTGCGCT
CTCCTGTTCCGACCCTGCCGCTTACCGGATACCTGTCCGCCTTTCTCCCTTCGGGAAGCGTGGCGCTTTC
TCATAGCTCACGCTGTAGGTATCTCAGTTCGGTGTAGGTCGTTCGCTCCAAGCTGGGCTGTGTGCACGAA
CCCCCCGTTCAGCCCGACCGCTGCGCCTTATCCGGTAACTATCGTCTTGAGTCCAACCCGGTAAGACACG
ACTTATCGCCACTGGCAGCAGCCACTGGTAACAGGATTAGCAGAGCGAGGTATGTAGGCGGTGCTACAGA
GTTCTTGAAGTGGTGGCCTAACTACGGCTACACTAGAAGAACAGTATTTGGTATCTGCGCTCTGCTGAAG
CCAGTTACCTTCGGAAAAAGAGTTGGTAGCTCTTGATCCGGCAAACAAACCACCGCTGGTAGCGGTGGTT
TTTTTGTTTGCAAGCAGCAGATTACGCGCAGAAAAAAAGGATCTCAAGAAGATCCTTTGATCTTTTCTAC
GGGGTCTGACGCTCAGTGGAACGAAAACTCACGTTAAGGGATTTTGGTCATGAGATTATCAAAAAGGATC
TTCACCTAGATCCTTTTAAATTAAAAATGAAGTTTTAAATCAATCTAAAGTATATATGAGTAAACTTGGT
CTGACAGTTACCAATGCTTAATCAGTGAGGCACCTATCTCAGCGATCTGTCTATTTCGTTCATCCATAGT
TGCATTTAAATTTCCGAACTCTCCAAGGCCCTCGTCGGAAAATCTTCAAACCTTTCGTCCGATCCATCTT
GCAGGCTACCTCTCGAACGAACTATCGCAAGTCTCTTGGCCGGCCTTGCGCCTTGGCTATTGCTTGGCAG
CGCCTATCGCCAGGTATTACTCCAATCCCGAATATCCGAGATCGGGATCACCCGAGAGAAGTTCAACCTA
CATCCTCAATCCCGATCTATCCGAGATCCGAGGAATATCGAAATCGGGGCGCGCCTGGTGTACCGAGAAC
GATCCTCTCAGTGCGAGTCTCGACGATCCATATCGTTGCTTGGCAGTCAGCCAGTCGGAATCCAGCTTGG
GACCCAGGAAGTCCAATCGTCAGATATTGTACTCAAGCCTGGTCACGGCAGCGTACCGATCTGTTTAAAC
CTAGATATTGATAGTCTGATCGGTCAACGTATAATCGAGTCCTAGCTTTTGCAAACATCTATCAAGAGAC
AGGATCAGCAGGAGGCTTTCGCCGCGGAACCCCTATTTGTTTATTTTTCTAAATACATTCAAATATGTAT
CCGCTCATGAGACAATAACCCTGATAAATGCTTCAATAATATTGAAAAAGGAAGAGTATGAGTATTCAAC
ATTTCCGTGTCGCCCTTATTCCCTTTTTTGCGGCATTTTGCCTTCCTGTTTTTGCTCACCCAGAAACGCT
GGTGAAAGTAAAAGATGCTGAAGATCAGTTGGGTGCGCGAGTGGGTTACATCGAACTGGATCTCAACAGC
GGTAAGATCCTTGAGAGTTTTCGCCCCGAAGAACGCTTTCCAATGATGAGCACTTTTAAAGTTCTGCTAT
GTGGCGCGGTATTATCCCGTATTGACGCCGGGCAAGAGCAACTCGGTCGCCGCATACACTATTCTCAGAA
TGACTTGGTTGAGTATTCACCAGTCACAGAAAAGCATCTTACGGATGGCATGACAGTAAGAGAATTATGC
AGTGCTGCCATAACCATGAGTGATAACACTGCGGCCAACTTACTTCTGACAACGATTGGAGGACCGAAGG
AGCTAACCGCTTTTTTGCACAACATGGGGGATCATGTAACTCGCCTTGATCGTTGGGAACCGGAGCTGAA
TGAAGCCATACCAAACGACGAGCGTGACACCACGATGCCTGTAGCAATGGCAACAACCTTGCGTAAACTA
TTAACTGGCGAACTACTTACTCTAGCTTCCCGGCAACAGTTGATAGACTGGATGGAGGCGGATAAAGTTG
CAGGACCACTTCTGCGCTCGGCCCTTCCGGCTGGCTGGTTTATTGCTGATAAATCTGGAGCCGGTGAGCG
TGGGTCTCGCGGTATCATTGCAGCACTGGGGCCAGATGGTAAGCCCTCCCGTATCGTAGTTATCTACACG
ACGGGGAGTCAGGCAACTATGGATGAACGAAATAGACAGATCGCTGAGATAGGTGCCTCACTGATTAAGC
ATTGGTAACCGATTCTAGGTGCATTGGCGCAGAAAAAAATGCCTGATGCGACGCTGCGCGTCTTATACTC
CCACATATGCCAGATTCAGCAACGGATACGGCTTCCCCAACTTGCCCACTTCCATACGTGTCCTCCTTAC
CAGAAATTTATCCTTAAGATCGTTTAAACTCGACTCTGGCTCTATCGAATCTCCGTCGTTTCGAGCTTAC
GCGAACAGCCGTGGCGCTCATTTGCTCGTCGGGCATCGAATCTCGTCAGCTATCGTCAGCTTACCTTTTT
GGCAGCGATCGCGGCTCCCGACATCTTGGACCATTAGCTCCACAGGTATCTTCTTCCCTCTAGTGGTCAT
AACAGCAGCTTCAGCTACCTCTCAATTCAAAAAACCCCTCAAGACCCGTTTAGAGGCCCCAAGGGGTTAT
GCTATCAATCGTTGCGTTACACACACAAAAAACCAACACACATCCATCTTCGATGGATAGCGATTTTATT
ATCTAACTGCTGATCGAGTGTAGCCAGATCTAGTAATCAATTACGGGGTCATTAGTTCATAGCCCATATA
TGGAGTTCCGCGTTACATAACTTACGGTAAATGGCCCGCCTGGCTGACCGCCCAACGACCCCCGCCCATT
GACGTCAATAATGACGTATGTTCCCATAGTAACGCCAATAGGGACTTTCCATTGACGTCAATGGGTGGAG
TATTTACGGTAAACTGCCCACTTGGCAGTACATCAAGTGTATCATATGCCAAGTACGCCCCCTATTGACG
TCAATGACGGTAAATGGCCCGCCTGGCATTATGCCCAGTACATGACCTTATGGGACTTTCCTACTTGGCA
GTACATCTACGTATTAGTCATCGCTATTACCATGCTGATGCGGTTTTGGCAGTACATCAATGGGCGTGGA
TAGCGGTTTGACTCACGGGGATTTCCAAGTCTCCACCCCATTGACGTCAATGGGAGTTTGTTTTGGCACC
AAAATCAACGGGACTTTCCAAAATGTCGTAACAACTCCGCCCCATTGACGCAAATGGGCGGTAGGCGTGT
ACGGTGGGAGGTCTATATAAGCAGAGCTGGTTTAGTGAACCGTCAGATCGCCTGGAGACGCCATCCACGC
TGTTTTGACCTCCATAGAAGACACCGGGACCGATCCAGCCTCCCCTCGAAGCTTACATGTGGTACCGAGC
TCGGATCCTGAGAACTTCAGGGTGAGTCTATGGGACCCTTGATGTTTTCTTTCCCCTTCTTTTCTATGGT
TAAGTTCATGTCATAGGAAGGGGAGAAGTAACAGGGTACACATATTGACCAAATCAGGGTAATTTTGCAT
TTGTAATTTTAAAAAATGCTTTCTTCTTTTAATATACTTTTTTGTTTATCTTATTTCTAATACTTTCCCT
AATCTCTTTCTTTCAGGGCAATAATGATACAATGTATCATGCCTCTTTGCACCATTCTAAAGAATAACAG
TGATAATTTCTGGGTTAAGGCAATAGCAATATTTCTGCATATAAATATTTCTGCATATAAATTGTAACTG
ATGTAAGAGGTTTCATATTGCTAATAGCAGCTACAATCCAGCTACCATTCTGCTTTTATTTTATGGTTGG
GATAAGGCTGGATTATTCTGAGTCCAAGCTAGGCCCTTTTGCTAATCATGTTCATACCTCTTATCTTCCT
CCCACAGCTCCTGGGCAACGTGCTGGTCTGTGTGCTGGCCCATCACTTTGGCAAAGGCGGCCGC
